>Addgene plasmid #55352 | mCerulean-Beta-Catenin-20 | addgene full sequence | sequence record 177099 | Addgene NGS Result
CGTTACATAACTTACGGTAAATGGCCCGCCTGGCTGACCGCCCAACGACCCCCGCCCATTGACGTCAATA
ATGACGTATGTTCCCATAGTAACGCCAATAGGGACTTTCCATTGACGTCAATGGGTGGAGTATTTACGGT
AAACTGCCCACTTGGCAGTACATCAAGTGTATCATATGCCAAGTACGCCCCCTATTGACGTCAATGACGG
TAAATGGCCCGCCTGGCATTATGCCCAGTACATGACCTTATGGGACTTTCCTACTTGGCAGTACATCTAC
GTATTAGTCATCGCTATTACCATGGTGATGCGGTTTTGGCAGTACATCAATGGGCGTGGATAGCGGTTTG
ACTCACGGGGATTTCCAAGTCTCCACCCCATTGACGTCAATGGGAGTTTGTTTTGGCACCAAAATCAACG
GGACTTTCCAAAATGTCGTAACAACTCCGCCCCATTGACGCAAATGGGCGGTAGGCGTGTACGGTGGGAG
GTCTATATAAGCAGAGCTGGTTTAGTGAACCGTCAGATCCGCTAGCGCTACCGGTCGCCACCATGGTGAG
CAAGGGCGAGGAGCTGTTCACCGGGGTGGTGCCCATCCTGGTCGAGCTGGACGGCGACGTAAACGGCCAC
AAGTTCAGCGTGTCCGGCGAGGGCGAGGGCGATGCCACCTACGGCAAGCTGACCCTGAAGTTCATCTGCA
CCACCGGCAAGCTGCCCGTGCCCTGGCCCACCCTCGTGACCACCCTGACCTGGGGCGTGCAGTGCTTCGC
CCGCTACCCCGACCACATGAAGCAGCACGACTTCTTCAAGTCCGCCATGCCCGAAGGCTACGTCCAGGAG
CGCACCATCTTCTTCAAGGACGACGGCAACTACAAGACCCGCGCCGAGGTGAAGTTCGAGGGCGACACCC
TGGTGAACCGCATCGAGCTGAAGGGCATCGACTTCAAGGAGGACGGCAACATCCTGGGGCACAAGCTGGA
GTACAACGCCATCAGCGACAACGTCTATATCACCGCCGACAAGCAGAAGAACGGCATCAAGGCCAACTTC
AAGATCCGCCACAACATCGAGGACGGCAGCGTGCAGCTCGCCGACCACTACCAGCAGAACACCCCCATCG
GCGACGGCCCCGTGCTGCTGCCCGACAACCACTACCTGAGCACCCAGTCCAAGCTGAGCAAAGACCCCAA
CGAGAAGCGCGATCACATGGTCCTGCTGGAGTTCGTGACCGCCGCCGGGATCACTCTCGGCATGGACGAG
CTGTACAAGTCCGGACTCAGATCTCGAGCTCAAGCTTCGAATTCTGCAGTCGACGGTACCGCGGCCACCA
TGGCTACTCAAGCTGACCTGATGGAGTTGGACATGGCCATGGAGCCGGACAGAAAAGCTGCTGTCAGCCA
CTGGCAGCAGCAGTCTTACTTGGATTCTGGAATCCATTCTGGTGCCACCACCACAGCTCCTTCCCTGAGT
GGCAAGGGCAACCCTGAGGAAGAAGATGTTGACACCTCCCAAGTCCTTTATGAATGGGAGCAAGGCTTTT
CCCAGTCCTTCACGCAAGAGCAAGTAGCTGATATTGACGGGCAGTATGCAATGACTAGGGCTCAGAGGGT
CCGAGCTGCCATGTTCCCTGAGACGCTAGATGAGGGCATGCAGATCCCATCCACGCAGTTTGACGCTGCT
CATCCCACTAATGTCCAGCGCTTGGCTGAACCATCACAGATGTTGAAA
[1614 nt withheld, positions 1729-3342]
AAGCGGCTTTCAGTCGAGCTGACCAGTTCCCTCTTCAGGACAGAGCCAATGGCTTGGAATGAGACTGCAG
ATCTTGGACTGGACATTGGTGCCCAGGGAGAAGCCCTTGGATATCGCCAGGATGATCCCAGCTACCGTTC
TTTTCACTCTGGTGGATACGGCCAGGATGCCTTGGGGATGGACCCTATGATGGAGCATGAGATGGGTGGC
CACCACCCTGGTGCTGACTATCCAGTTGATGGGCTGCCTGATCTGGGACACGCCCAGGACCTCATGGATG
GGCTGCCCCCAGGTGATAGCAATCAGCTGGCCTGGTTTGATACTGACCTGTAAAAGCTTGGATCCACCGG
ATCTAGATAACTGATCATAATCAGCCATACCACATTTGTAGAGGTTTTACTTGCTTTAAAAAACCTCCCA
CACCTCCCCCTGAACCTGAAACATAAAATGAATGCAATTGTTGTTGTTAACTTGTTTATTGCAGCTTATA
ATGGTTACAAATAAAGCAATAGCATCACAAATTTCACAAATAAAGCATTTTTTTCACTGCATTCTAGTTG
TGGTTTGTCCAAACTCATCAATGTATCTTAACGCGTAAATTGTAAGCGTTAATATTTTGTTAAAATTCGC
GTTAAATTTTTGTTAAATCAGCTCATTTTTTAACCAATAGGCCGAAATCGGCAAAATCCCTTATAAATCA
AAAGAATAGACCGAGATAGGGT
[37 nt withheld, positions 4065-4101]
AAAGAACGTGGACTCCAACGTCAAAGG
[49 nt withheld, positions 4129-4177]
T
[91 nt withheld, positions 4179-4269]
G
[124 nt withheld, positions 4271-4394]
CAGGTGGCACTTTTCGGGGAAATGTGCGCGGAACCCCTATTTGTTTATTTTTCTAAATACATTCAAATAT
GTATCCGCTCATGAGACAATAACCCTGATAAATGCTTCAATAATATTGAAAAAGGAAGAGTCCTGAGGCG
GAAAGAACCAGCTGTGGAATGTGTGTCAGTTAGGGTGTGGAAAGTCCCCAGGCTCCCCAGCAGGCAGAAG
TATGCAAAGCATGCATCTCAATTAGTCAGCAACCAGGTGTGGAAAGTCCCCAGGCTCCCCAGCAGGCAGA
AGTATGCAAAGCATGCATCTCAATTAGTCAGCAACCATAGTCCCGCCCCTAACTCCGCCCATCCCGCCCC
TAACTCCGCCCAGTTCCGCCCATTCTCCGCCCCATGGCTGACTAATTTTTTTTATTTATGCAGAGGCCGA
GGCCGCCTCGGCCTCTGAGCTATTCCAGAAGTAGTGAGGAGGCTTTTTTGGAGGCCTAGGCTTTTGCAAA
GATCGATCAAGAGACAGGATGAGGATCGTTTCGCATGATTGAACAAGATGGATTGCACGCAGGTTCTCCG
GCCGCTTGGGTGGAGAGGCTATTCGGCTATGACTGGGCACAACAGACAATCGGCTGCTCTGATGCCGCCG
TGTTCCGGCTGTCAGCGCAGGGGCGCCCGGTTCTTTTTGTCAAGACCGACCTGTCCGGTGCCCTGAATGA
ACTGCAAGACGAGGCAGCGCGGCTATCGTGGCTGGCCACGACGGGCGTTCCTTGCGCAGCTGTGCTCGAC
GTTGTCACTGAAGCGGGAAGGGACTGGCTGCTATTGGGCGAAGTGCCGGGGCAGGATCTCCTGTCATCTC
ACCTTGCTCCTGCCGAGAAAGTATCCATCATGGCTGATGCAATGCGGCGGCTGCATACGCTTGATCCGGC
TACCTGCCCATTCGACCACCAAGCGAAACATCGCATCGAGCGAGCACGTACTCGGATGGAAGCCGGTCTT
GTCGATCAGGATGATCTGGACGAAGAGCATCAGGGGCTCGCGCCAGCCGAACTGTTCGCCAGGCTCAAGG
CGAGCATGCCCGACGGCGAGGATCTCGTCGTGACCCATGGCGATGCCTGCTTGCCGAATATCATGGTGGA
AAATGGCCGCTTTTCTGGATTCATCGACTGTGGCCGGCTGGGTGTGGCGGACCGCTATCAGGACATAGCG
TTGGCTACCCGTGATATTGCTGAAGAGCTTGGCGGCGAATGGGCTGACCGCTTCCTCGTGCTTTACGGTA
TCGCCGCTCCCGATTCGCAGCGCATCGCCTTCTATCGCCTTCTTGACGAGTTCTTCTGAGCGGGACTCTG
GGGTTCGAAATGACCGACCAAGCGACGCCCAACCTGCCATCACGAGATTTCGATTCCACCGCCGCCTTCT
ATGAAAGGTTGGGCTTCGGAATCGTTTTCCGGGACGCCGGCTGGATGATCCTCCAGCGCGGGGATCTCAT
GCTGGAGTTCTTCGCCCACCCTAGGGGGAGGCTAACTGAAACACGGAAGGAGACAATACCGGAAGGAACC
CGCGCTATGACGGCAATAAAAAGACAGAATAAAACGCACGGTGTTGGGTCGTTTGTTCATAAACGCGGGG
TTCGGTCCCAGGGCTGGCACTCTGTCGATACCCCACCGAGACCCCATTGGGGCCAATACGCCCGCGTTTC
TTCCTTTTCCCCACCCCACCCCCCAAGTTCGGGTGAAGGCCCAGGGCTCGCAGCCAACGTCGGGGCGGCA
GGCCCTGCCATAGCCTCAGGTTACTCATATATACTTTAGATTGATTTAAAACTTCATTTTTAATTTAAAA
GGATCTAGGTGAAGATCCTTTTTGATAATCTCATGACCAAAATCCCTTAACGTGAGTTTTCGTTCCACTG
AGCGTCAGACCCCGTAGAAAAGATCAAAGGATCTTCTTGAGATCCTTTTTTTCTGCGCGTAATCTGCTGC
TTGCAAACAAAAAAACCACCGCTACCAGCGGTGGTTTGTTTGCCGGATCAAGAGCTACCAACTCTTTTTC
CGAAGGTAACTGGCTTCAGCAGAGCGCAGATACCAAATACTGTTCTTCTAGTGTAGCCGTAGTTAGGCCA
CCACTTCAAGAACTCTGTAGCACCGCCTACATACCTCGCTCTGCTAATCCTGTTACCAGTGGCTGCTGCC
AGTGGCGATAAGTCGTGTCTTACCGGGTTGGACTCAAGACGATAGTTACCGGATAAGGCGCAGCGGTCGG
GCTGAACGGGGGGTTCGTGCACACAGCCCAGCTTGGAGCGAACGACCTACACCGAACTGAGATACCTACA
GCGTGAGCTATGAGAAAGCGCCACGCTTCCCGAAGGGAGAAAGGCGGACAGGTATCCGGTAAGCGGCAGG
GTCGGAACAGGAGAGCGCACGAGGGAGCTTCCAGGGGGAAACGCCTGGTATCTTTATAGTCCTGTCGGGT
TTCGCCACCTCTGACTTGAGCGTCGATTTTTGTGATGCTCGTCAGGGGGGCGGAGCCTATGGAAAAACGC
CAGCAACGCGGCCTTTTTACGGTTCCTGGCCTTTTGCTGGCCTTTTGCTCACATGTTCTTTCCTGCGTTA
TCCCCTGATTCTGTGGATAACCGTATTACCGCCATGCATTAGTTATTAATAGTAATCAATTACGGGGTCA
TTAGTTCATAGCCCATATATGGAGTTCCG
Features (pLannotate 1.2.2; 16 found; start..end, strand, type, name):
      1..304     +  enhancer       CMV enhancer: human cytomegalovirus immediate early enhancer
    305..508     +  promoter       CMV promoter: human cytomegalovirus (CMV) immediate early promoter
    553..1269    +  CDS            mCerulean: mCerulean is a basic (constitutively fluorescent) cyan fluorescent protein published in 2005, derived from Aequorea victoria. It is reported to be a very rapidly-maturing monomer.
   1270..1324    +  misc_feature   MCS (fragment): multiple cloning site
   1330..3672    +  CDS            Ctnnb1 (sequence partly withheld): CTNB1_MOUSE - Also known as Catnb. Experimental evidence at protein level: Swiss-Prot protein existence level 1. Key downstream component of the canonical Wnt signaling pathway (PubMed:15132997). In the absence of Wnt, forms a complex with AXIN1, AXIN2, APC, CSNK1A1 and GSK3B that promotes phosphorylation on N-terminal Ser and Thr residues and ubiquitination of CTNNB1 via BTRC and its subsequent degradation by the proteasome. In the presence of Wnt ligand, CTNNB1 is not ubiquitinated and accumulates in the nucleus, where it acts as a coactivator for transcription factors of the TCF/LEF family,
   3704..3788    +  CDS            large T antigen (fragment): large T antigen from SV40 (simian virus 40)
   3811..3932    +  polyA_signal   SV40 poly(A) signal: SV40 polyadenylation signal
   3966..4394    -  rep_origin     f1 ori (sequence partly withheld): f1 bacteriophage origin of replication; arrow indicates direction of (+) strand synthesis
   4421..4525    +  promoter       AmpR promoter: bla
   4527..4884    +  promoter       SV40 promoter: SV40 enhancer and early promoter
   4919..5713    +  CDS            NeoR/KanR: aminoglycoside phosphotransferase from Tn5; aph(3')-II (or nptII); confers resistance to neomycin, kanamycin, and G418 (Geneticin®)
   5734..5886    +  CDS            ble (fragment): BLE_KLEPN - Experimental evidence at protein level: Swiss-Prot protein existence level 1. Binding protein with a strong affinity to the bleomycin family of antibiotics. Binds to CL990; an antimitotic-antibiotic compound. From Klebsiella pneumoniae.
   5945..5992    +  polyA_signal   HSV TK poly(A) signal: herpes simplex virus thymidine kinase polyadenylation signal (Cole and Stacy, 1985)
   6083..6099    -  polyA_signal   bGH poly(A) signal (fragment): bovine growth hormone polyadenylation signal
   6321..6909    +  rep_origin     ori: high-copy-number ColE1/pMB1/pBR322/pUC origin of replication
   7024..7083    +  enhancer       CMV enhancer (fragment): human cytomegalovirus immediate early enhancer
