[The description below was written by a language model from this plasmid's Addgene catalogue record and pLannotate feature annotations shown in this document.]
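Description:
mCerulean-Beta-Catenin-20 is a mammalian expression plasmid of about 7.1 kb that produces mouse beta-catenin (Ctnnb1) fused at its N-terminus to the cyan fluorescent protein mCerulean. It is built on an mCerulean C1-style backbone. The human cytomegalovirus immediate-early enhancer and promoter drive a single open reading frame in which mCerulean comes first, followed by a short linker derived from the remnant of the multiple cloning site, and then the beta-catenin coding sequence. The transcript is terminated by the SV40 polyadenylation signal. The small "large T antigen" fragment annotated just upstream of that signal is most likely part of the SV40 late-region sequence carried with the terminator rather than a functional element.

The plasmid replicates in E. coli at high copy from a ColE1/pUC-type origin, and it also carries an f1 phage origin. A single NeoR/KanR (aminoglycoside phosphotransferase) gene serves both hosts. A bacterial bla-type promoter expresses it for kanamycin selection, while the adjacent SV40 enhancer/early promoter and the HSV TK polyadenylation signal allow G418 selection of stably transfected mammalian cells. The short ble and bGH poly(A) fragments in the annotation appear to be residual or incidental matches.

The construct belongs to a set of fluorescent protein fusions designed as subcellular localization markers for live-cell or fixed-cell imaging. The record lists its target as tight junctions, with excitation at 433 nm and emission at 475 nm. Beta-catenin is a cell-cell junction component and also the central transcriptional coactivator of canonical Wnt signalling, so the fusion can be used to follow junctional labelling as well as cytoplasmic or nuclear redistribution of the protein. The cloning method is not recorded.
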