Addgene plasmid #55352: mCerulean-Beta-Catenin-20
Purpose: Localization: Tight Junctions, Excitation: 433, Emission: 475
Depositing lab: Michael Davidson. Depositing organization: Florida State University, Tallahassee.
Backbone
  Vector backbone: mCerulean
  Backbone size w/o insert (bp): 4750
  Vector type: Mammalian Expression
  Selectable markers: Neomycin (select with G418)
Growth in bacteria
  Bacterial resistance: Kanamycin, 50 μg/mL
  Growth temperature: 37°C
  Growth strain: DH5alpha
  Copy number: High Copy
Gene/Insert
  Gene/Insert name: Beta-Catenin (alt name: NM_001165902.1)
  Species: M. musculus (mouse)
  Entrez Gene: Ctnnb1 (a.k.a. Bfc, Catnb, Mesc)
  Promoter: CMV
  Tag / fusion protein: mCerulean (N terminal on backbone)
  Cloning method: Unknown
  Sequencing primers: 5′ CMV-F; 3′ SV40pA-R
Terms and licenses: Academic/Nonprofit Terms; Industry Terms: Not Available to Industry
Depositor comments: . Excitation = 433; Emission = 475
How to cite: mCerulean-Beta-Catenin-20 was a gift from Michael Davidson (Addgene plasmid # 55352 ; http://n2t.net/addgene:55352 ; RRID:Addgene_55352)
