>Addgene plasmid #55352 | mCerulean-Beta-Catenin-20 | depositor partial sequence | sequence record 85756 | insert sequence
CGCTAGCGCTACCGGTCGCCACCATGGTGAGCAAGGGCGAGGAGCTGTTCACCGGGGTGGTGCCCATCCT
GGTCGAGCTGGACGGCGACGTAAACGGCCACAAGTTCAGCGTGTCCGGCGAGGGCGAGGGCGATGCCACC
TACGGCAAGCTGACCCTGAAGTTCATCTGCACCACCGGCAAGCTGCCCGTGCCCTGGCCCACCCTCGTGA
CCACCCTGACCTGGGGCGTGCAGTGCTTCGCCCGCTACCCCGACCACATGAAGCAGCACGACTTCTTCAA
GTCCGCCATGCCCGAAGGCTACGTCCAGGAGCGCACCATCTTCTTCAAGGACGACGGCAACTACAAGACC
CGCGCCGAGGTGAAGTTCGAGGGCGACACCCTGGTGAACCGCATCGAGCTGAAGGGCATCGACTTCAAGG
AGGACGGCAACATCCTGGGGCACAAGCTGGAGTACAACGCCATCAGCGACAACGTCTATATCACCGCCGA
CAAGCAGAAGAACGGCATCAAGGCCAACTTCAAGATCCGCCACAACATCGAGGACGGCAGCGTGCAGCTC
GCCGACCACTACCAGCAGAACACCCCCATCGGCGACGGCCCCGTGCTGCTGCCCGACAACCACTACCTGA
GCACCCAGTCCAAGCTGAGCAAAGACCCCAACGAGAAGCGCGATCACATGGTCCTGCTGGAGTTCGTGAC
CGCCGCCGGGATCACTCTCGGCATGGACGAGCTGTACAAGTCCGGACTCAGATCTCGAGCTCAAGCTTCG
AATTCTGCAGTCGACGGTACCGCGGCCACCATGGCTACTCAAGCTGACCTGATGGAGTTGGACATGGCCA
TGGAGCCGGACAGAAAAGCTGCTGTCAGCCACTGGCAGCAGCAGTCTTACTTGGATTCTGGAATCCATTC
TGGTGCCACCACCACAGCTCCTTCCCTGAGTGGCAAGGGCAACCCTGAGGAAGAAGATGTTGACACCTCC
CAAGTCCTTTATGAATGGGAGCAAGGCTTTTCCCAGTCCTTCACGCAAGAGCAAGTAGCTGATATTGACG
GGCAGTATGCAATGACTAGGGCTCAGAGGGTCCGAGCTGCCATGTTCCCTGAGACGCTAGATGAGGGCAT
GCAGATCCCATCCACGCAGTTTGACGCTGCTCATCCCACTAATGTCCAGCGCTTGGCTGAACCATCACAG
ATGTTGAAA
[1614 nt withheld, positions 1200-2813]
AAGCGGCTTTCAGTCGAGCTGACCAGTTCCCTCTTCAGGACAGAGCCAATGGCTTGGAATGAGACTGCAG
ATCTTGGACTGGACATTGGTGCCCAGGGAGAAGCCCTTGGATATCGCCAGGATGATCCCAGCTACCGTTC
TTTTCACTCTGGTGGATACGGCCAGGATGCCTTGGGGATGGACCCTATGATGGAGCATGAGATGGGTGGC
CACCACCCTGGTGCTGACTATCCAGTTGATGGGCTGCCTGATCTGGGACACGCCCAGGACCTCATGGATG
GGCTGCCCCCAGGTGATAGCAATCAGCTGGCCTGGTTTGATACTGACCTGTAAAAGCTTGGATCCACCGG
ATCTAGATAACTGATCATAATCAGCCATACCA
